Addgene plasmid #37647: MXW-PGK-c-let-7-LP4B-IRES-EGFP
Depositing lab: Chang-Zheng Chen. Depositing organization: Stanford University. Publication: Loop nucleotides control primary and mature miRNA function in target recognition and repression. Yue SB, Trujillo RD, Tang Y, O'Gorman WE, Chen CZ. RNA Biol. 2011 Nov-Dec;8(6):1115-23. 10.4161/rna.8.6.17626 PubMed 22142974.
Backbone
  Vector backbone: MXW-PGK-IRES-EGFP
  Backbone manufacturer: Chang-Zheng Chen Lab
  Backbone size w/o insert (bp): 7066
  Vector type: Mammalian Expression, Retroviral
  Selectable markers: EGFP
Growth in bacteria
  Bacterial resistance: Ampicillin, 100 μg/mL
  Growth temperature: 37°C
  Growth strain: DH5alpha
  Copy number: Unknown
Gene/Insert
  Gene/Insert name: cel-let-7 (alt name: loop mutant 4B)
  Species: C. elegans (nematode)
  Insert size (bp): 582
  Mutation: LP4 - AATATTACCA=>AATAAAACCA
Terms and licenses: Academic/Nonprofit Terms; Industry Terms: Not Available to Industry
How to cite: MXW-PGK-c-let-7-LP4B-IRES-EGFP was a gift from Chang-Zheng Chen (Addgene plasmid # 37647 ; http://n2t.net/addgene:37647 ; RRID:Addgene_37647)
