[The description below was written by a language model from this plasmid's Addgene catalogue record and pLannotate feature annotations shown in this document.]
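Description:
MXW-PGK-c-let-7-LP4B-IRES-EGFP is a gammaretroviral mammalian expression vector built on the MXW-PGK-IRES-EGFP backbone and used to express a loop-mutant form of the C. elegans let-7 microRNA gene. The proviral cassette is flanked by 5' and 3' long terminal repeats of murine embryonic stem cell virus. It carries the MESV Ψ packaging signal and a truncated, start-codon-less MMLV gag segment, which together allow the vector RNA to be packaged into particles when viral proteins are supplied in trans. In bacteria the plasmid is maintained through a high-copy ColE1/pUC-type origin and selected with ampicillin via the β-lactamase gene. The remaining annotations outside the LTRs (lac promoter and operator, and fragments of lacI, lacZα, rop, bom, TcR and env) appear to be nonfunctional remnants of earlier cloning vectors. The short chicken β-actin promoter hit just upstream of the IRES is probably a spurious match.

Within the provirus, the mouse PGK promoter drives a bicistronic-style transcript. The 582 bp cel-let-7 insert, within which the let-7 precursor hairpin is annotated, lies upstream of an EMCV IRES and EGFP. The microRNA can therefore be processed from the same transcript that reports expression through cap-independent EGFP translation. EGFP is the only marker recorded for mammalian cells, so transduced or transfected cells are identified or sorted by fluorescence rather than by drug selection. The insert carries the "LP4B" mutation, a two-nucleotide substitution in the terminal loop region of the precursor that leaves the mature let-7 sequence itself unaltered according to the record's description. The associated publication examines how loop nucleotides influence primary and mature microRNA function in target recognition and repression. This construct fits that work as one of a series of loop variants for comparison with wild-type let-7.
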