Features (pLannotate 1.2.2; 21 found; start..end, strand, type, name):
    580..921     +  misc_feature   MESV Ψ: packaging signal of murine embryonic stem cell virus
    988..1404    +  CDS            gag (truncated): truncated Moloney murine leukemia virus (MMLV) gag gene lacking the start codon
   1422..1922    +  promoter       PGK promoter: mouse phosphoglycerate kinase 1 promoter
   2187..2259    +  ncRNA          let-7 (fragment): Accession: RF00027 - let-7 microRNA precursor
   2523..2540    -  promoter       chicken β-actin promoter (fragment): contains a 21-bp deletion relative to the standard chicken β-actin promoter
   2543..3094    +  misc_feature   IRES: internal ribosome entry site (IRES) of the encephalomyocarditis virus (EMCV)
   3106..3825    +  CDS            EGFP: the original enhanced GFP (Yang et al., 1996) mammalian codon-optimized
   3917..4432    +  LTR            3' LTR: 3' long terminal repeat from murine embryonic stem cell virus
   4625..4641    -  protein_bind   lac operator: The lac repressor binds to the lac operator to inhibit transcription in E. coli. This inhibition can be relieved by adding lactose or isopropyl-β-D-thiogalactopyranoside (IPTG). lac repressor encoded by lacI
   4649..4679    -  promoter       lac promoter: promoter for the E. coli lac operon
   4694..4715    -  protein_bind   CAP binding site: CAP binding activates transcription in the presence of cAMP. E. coli catabolite activator protein
   4728..4820    -  CDS            lacI (fragment): lac repressor; lacI; The lac repressor binds to the lac operator to inhibit transcription in E. coli. This inhibition can be relieved by adding lactose or isopropyl-β-D-thiogalactopyranoside (IPTG).
   5003..5591    -  rep_origin     ori: high-copy-number ColE1/pMB1/pBR322/pUC origin of replication
   5762..6622    -  CDS            AmpR: β-lactamase; bla; confers resistance to ampicillin, carbenicillin, and related antibiotics
   6623..6727    -  promoter       AmpR promoter: bla
   6822..6857    +  CDS            rop (fragment): Rop protein, which maintains plasmids at low copy number; rop
   6959..7058    +  misc_feature   bom (fragment): basis of mobility region from pBR322
   7064..7218    -  CDS            lacZα (fragment): LacZα fragment of β-galactosidase; lacZ fragment
   7226..7501    -  CDS            TcR (fragment): tetracycline efflux protein; tet; confers resistance to tetracycline
   7499..7599    +  CDS            env (fragment): murine leukemia virus gPr80 envelope polyprotein precursor; env; proteolytically cleaved into gp70SU and p15TM subunits
   7641..516     +  LTR            5' LTR (across the origin): 5' long terminal repeat from murine embryonic stem cell virus
>Addgene plasmid #37647 | MXW-PGK-c-let-7-LP4B-IRES-EGFP | depositor full sequence | sequence record 47401 | MXW-PGK-c-let-7-LP4B-IRES-EGFP sequence 7642 bps
TGAAAGACCCCACCTGTAGGTTTGGCAAGCTAGCTTAAGTAACGCCATTTTGCAAGGCATGGAAAATACA
TAACTGAGAATAGAGAAGTTCAGATCAAGGTTAGGAACAGAGAGACAGCAGAATATGGGCCAAACAGGAT
ATCTGTGGTAAGCAGTTCCTGCCCCGGCTCAGGGCCAAGAACAGATGGTCCCCAGATGCGGTCCCGCCCT
CAGCAGTTTCTAGAGAACCATCAGATGTTTCCAGGGTGCCCCAAGGACCTGAAAATGACCCTGTGCCTTA
TTTGAACTAACCAATCAGTTCGCTTCTCGCTTCTGTTCGCGCGCTTCTGCTCCCCGAGCTCAATAAAAGA
GCCCACAACCCCTCACTCGGCGCGCCAGTCCTCCGATAGACTGCGTCGCCCGGGTACCCGTATTCCCAAT
AAAGCCTCTTGCTGTTTGCATCCGAATCGTGGACTCGCTGATCCTTGGGAGGGTCTCCTCAGATTGATTG
ACTGCCCACCTCGGGGGTCTTTCATTTGGAGGTTCCACCGAGATTTGGAGACCCCTGCCTAGGGACCACC
GACCCCCCCGCCGGGAGGTAAGCTGGCCAGCGGTCGTTTCGTGTCTGTCTCTGTCTTTGTGCGTGTTTGT
GCCGGCATCTAATGTTTGCGCCTGCGTCTGTACTAGTTAGCTAACTAGCTCTGTATCTGGCGGACCCGTG
GTGGAACTGACGAGTTCTGAACACCCGGCCGCAACCCTGGGAGACGTCCCAGGGACTTTGGGGGCCGTTT
TTGTGGCCCGACCTGAGGAAGGGAGTCGATGTGGAATCCGACCCCGTCAGGATATGTGGTTCTGGTAGGA
GACGAGAACCTAAAACAGTTCCCGCCTCCGTCTGAATTTTTGCTTTCGGTTTGGAACCGAAGCCGCGCGT
CTTGTCTGCTGCAGCGCTGCAGCATCGTTCTGTGTTGTCTCTGTCTGACTGTGTTTCTGTATTTGTCTGA
AAATTAGGGCCAGACTGTTACCACTCCCTTAAGTTTGACCTTAGGTCACTGGAAAGATGTCGAGCGGATC
GCTCACAACCAGTCGGTAGATGTCAAGAAGAGACGTTGGGTTACCTTCTGCTCTGCAGAATGGCCAACCT
TTAACGTCGGATGGCCGCGAGACGGCACCTTTAACCGAGACCTCATCACCCAGGTTAAGATCAAGGTCTT
TTCACCTGGCCCGCATGGACACCCAGACCAGGTCCCCTACATCGTGACCTGGGAAGCCTTGGCTTTTGAC
CCCCCTCCCTGGGTCAAGCCCTTTGTACACCCTAAGCCTCCGCCTCCTCTTCCTCCATCCGCCCCGTCTC
TCCCCCTTGAACCTCCTCGTTCGACCCCGCCTCGATCCTCCCTTTATCCAGCCCTCACTCCTTCTCTAGG
CGCCGGAATTAGATCCCTACCGGGTAGGGGAGGCGCTTTTCCCAAGGCAGTCTGGAGCATGCGCTTTAGC
GGCCCCGCTGGGCACTTGGCGCTACACAAGTGGCCTCTGGCCTCGCACACATTCCACATCCACCGGTAGG
CGCCAACCGGCTCCGTTCTTTGGTGGCCCCTTCGCGCCACCTTCTACTCCTCCCCTAGTCAGGAAGTTCC
CCCCCGCCCCGCAGCTCGCGTCGTGCAGGACGTGACAAATGGAAGTAGCACGTCTCACTAGTCTCGTGCA
GATGGACAGCACCGCTGAGCAATGGAAGCGGGTAGGCCTTTGGGGCAGCGGCCAATAGCAGCTTTGGCTC
CTTCGCTTTCTGGGCTCAGAGGCTGGGAAGGGGTGGGTCCGGGGGCGGGCTCAGGGGCGGGCTCAGGGGC
GGGGCGGGCGCCCGAAGGTCCTCCGGAGGCCCGGCATTCTGCACGCTTCAAAAGCGCACGTCTGCCGCGC
TGTTCTCCTCTTCCTCATCTCCGGGCCTTTCGACCTGCACTCGAGATATATGAGAAGCGCATCAGTTTTT
TTTTCTTATTCTAGATGAGTAGCCCACCTAGCAGCGGTCGTTTTTTTCTCTTTTCGTAGGAAAATTTTCA
GTTACACTTATTTATTAGAAACCTAGATTTAGAGACTTTTAGAATAACTTTACTTCCTAGAACACATCTC
CCTTTGAATTTATATGTCTAATTTAACAACAAGTACTAATCCATTTTTCAGGCAAGCAGGCGATTGGTGG
ACGGTCTACACTGTGGATCCGGTGAGGTAGTAGGTTGTATAGTTTCCAATAAAACCAGGCCTGAACTATG
CAATTTTCTACCTTACCGGAGACAGAACTCTTCGAAGCTGCGTCGTCTTGCTCTCACAACTTTCTTTTCG
TTTTCTTCCTCCTCTTACTTTCACCTCTTTGTTTTTCTTTATTTTGTGCTATCAATTCGGAGTCGCAAGA
ACTGTATTCGGTGATCCCTATTGATATTCTTTTGTACTGTATTCGGAGATATTGTTTCACGAACTGTATT
CGGAGAACTGTTGTATCGGTAATGTATCTGGAGAGAATAATCTAATCGTATGTACTGTTGAGTAATGGAA
TTCCGCCCCCCCCCCCCCCCTAACGTTACTGGCCGAAGCCGCTTGGAATAAGGCCGGTGTGCGTTTGTCT
ATATGTTATTTTCCACCATATTGCCGTCTTTTGGCAATGTGAGGGCCCGGAAACCTGGCCCTGTCTTCTT
GACGAGCATTCCTAGGGGTCTTTCCCCTCTCGCCAAAGGAATGCAAGGTCTGTTGAATGTCGTGAAGGAA
GCAGTTCCTCTGGAAGCTTCTTGAAGACAAACAACGTCTGTAGCGACCCTTTGCAGGCAGCGGAACCCCC
CACCTGGCGACAGGTGCCTCTGCGGCCAAAAGCCACGTGTATAAGATACACCTGCAAAGGCGGCACAACC
CCAGTGCCACGTTGTGAGTTGGATAGTTGTGGAAAGAGTCAAATGGCTCTCCTCAAGCGTATTCAACAAG
GGGCTGAAGGATGCCCAGAAGGTACCCCATTGTATGGGATCTGATCTGGGGCCTCGGTGCACATGCTTTA
CATGTGTTTAGTCGAGGTTAAAAAACGTCTAGGCCCCCCGAACCACGGGGACGTGGTTTTCCTTTGAAAA
ACACGATGATAATATGGCCACAACCATGGTGAGCAAGGGCGAGGAGCTGTTCACCGGGGTGGTGCCCATC
CTGGTCGAGCTGGACGGCGACGTAAACGGCCACAAGTTCAGCGTGTCCGGCGAGGGCGAGGGCGATGCCA
CCTACGGCAAGCTGACCCTGAAGTTCATCTGCACCACCGGCAAGCTGCCCGTGCCCTGGCCCACCCTCGT
GACCACCTTCACCTACGGCGTGCAGTGCTTCAGCCGCTACCCCGACCACATGAAGCAGCACGACTTCTTC
AAGTCCGCCATGCCCGAAGGCTACGTCCAGGAGCGCACCATCTTCTTCAAGGACGACGGCAACTACAAGA
CCCGCGCCGAGGTGAAGTTCGAGGGCGACACCCTGGTGAACCGCATCGAGCTGAAGGGCATCGACTTCAA
GGAGGACGGCAACATCCTGGGGCACAAGCTGGAGTACAACTACAACAGCCACAACGTCTATATCATGGCC
GACAAGCAGAAGAACGGCATCAAGGTGAACTTCAAGATCCGCCACAACATCGAGGACGGCAGCGTGCAGC
TCGCCGACCACTACCAGCAGAACACCCCCATCGGCGACGGCCCCGTGCTGCTGCCCGACAACCACTACCT
GAGCACCCAGTCCGCCCTGAGCAAAGACCCCAACGAGAAGCGCGATCACATGGTCCTGCTGGAGTTCGTG
ACCGCCGCCGGGATCACTCTCGGCATGGACGAGCTGTACAAGTAATGAATTAATTAAGAATTGCGGCCGC
GTCGACCTGCAGCCAAGCTTATCGATAAAATAAAAGATTTTATTTAGTCTCCAGAAAAAGGGGGGAATGA
AAGACCCCACCTGTAGGTTTGGCAAGCTAGCTTAAGTAACGCCATTTTGCAAGGCATGGAAAATACATAA
CTGAGAATAGAGAAGTTCAGATCAAGGTTAGGAACAGAGAGACAGCAGAATATGGGCCAAACAGGATATC
TGTGGTAAGCAGTTCCTGCCCCGGCTCAGGGCCAAGAACAGATGGTCCCCAGATGCGGTCCCGCCCTCAG
CAGTTTCTAGAGAACCATCAGATGTTTCCAGGGTGCCCCAAGGACCTGAAAATGACCCTGTGCCTTATTT
GAACTAACCAATCAGTTCGCTTCTCGCTTCTGTTCGCGCGCTTCTGCTCCCCGAGCTCAATAAAAGAGCC
CACAACCCCTCACTCGGCGCGCCAGTCCTCCGATAGACTGCGTCGCCCGGGTACCCGTGTATCCAATAAA
CCCTCTTGCAGTTGCATCCGACTTGTGGTCTCGCTGTTCCTTGGGAGGGTCTCCTCTGAGTGATTGACTA
CCCGTCAGCGGGGGTCTTTCATGGGTAACAGTTTCTTGAAGTTGGAGAACAACATTCTGAGGGTAGGAGT
CGAATATTAAGTAATCCTGACTCAATTAGCCACTGTTTTGAATCCACATACTCCAATACTCCTGAAATAG
TTCATTATGGACAGCGCAGAAGAGCTGGGGAGAATTAATTCGTAATCATGGTCATAGCTGTTTCCTGTGT
GAAATTGTTATCCGCTCACAATTCCACACAACATACGAGCCGGAAGCATAAAGTGTAAAGCCTGGGGTGC
CTAATGAGTGAGCTAACTCACATTAATTGCGTTGCGCTCACTGCCCGCTTTCCAGTCGGGAAACCTGTCG
TGCCAGCTGCATTAATGAATCGGCCAACGCGCGGGGAGAGGCGGTTTGCGTATTGGGCGCTCTTCCGCTT
CCTCGCTCACTGACTCGCTGCGCTCGGTCGTTCGGCTGCGGCGAGCGGTATCAGCTCACTCAAAGGCGGT
AATACGGTTATCCACAGAATCAGGGGATAACGCAGGAAAGAACATGTGAGCAAAAGGCCAGCAAAAGGCC
AGGAACCGTAAAAAGGCCGCGTTGCTGGCGTTTTTCCATAGGCTCCGCCCCCCTGACGAGCATCACAAAA
ATCGACGCTCAAGTCAGAGGTGGCGAAACCCGACAGGACTATAAAGATACCAGGCGTTTCCCCCTGGAAG
CTCCCTCGTGCGCTCTCCTGTTCCGACCCTGCCGCTTACCGGATACCTGTCCGCCTTTCTCCCTTCGGGA
AGCGTGGCGCTTTCTCATAGCTCACGCTGTAGGTATCTCAGTTCGGTGTAGGTCGTTCGCTCCAAGCTGG
GCTGTGTGCACGAACCCCCCGTTCAGCCCGACCGCTGCGCCTTATCCGGTAACTATCGTCTTGAGTCCAA
CCCGGTAAGACACGACTTATCGCCACTGGCAGCAGCCACTGGTAACAGGATTAGCAGAGCGAGGTATGTA
GGCGGTGCTACAGAGTTCTTGAAGTGGTGGCCTAACTACGGCTACACTAGAAGGACAGTATTTGGTATCT
GCGCTCTGCTGAAGCCAGTTACCTTCGGAAAAAGAGTTGGTAGCTCTTGATCCGGCAAACAAACCACCGC
TGGTAGCGGTGGTTTTTTTGTTTGCAAGCAGCAGATTACGCGCAGAAAAAAAGGATCTCAAGAAGATCCT
TTGATCTTTTCTACGGGGTCTGACGCTCAGTGGAACGAAAACTCACGTTAAGGGATTTTGGTCATGAGAT
TATCAAAAAGGATCTTCACCTAGATCCTTTTAAATTAAAAATGAAGTTTTAAATCAATCTAAAGTATATA
TGAGTAAACTTGGTCTGACAGTTACCAATGCTTAATCAGTGAGGCACCTATCTCAGCGATCTGTCTATTT
CGTTCATCCATAGTTGCCTGACTCCCCGTCGTGTAGATAACTACGATACGGGAGGGCTTACCATCTGGCC
CCAGTGCTGCAATGATACCGCGAGACCCACGCTCACCGGCTCCAGATTTATCAGCAATAAACCAGCCAGC
CGGAAGGGCCGAGCGCAGAAGTGGTCCTGCAACTTTATCCGCCTCCATCCAGTCTATTAATTGTTGCCGG
GAAGCTAGAGTAAGTAGTTCGCCAGTTAATAGTTTGCGCAACGTTGTTGCCATTGCTACAGGCATCGTGG
TGTCACGCTCGTCGTTTGGTATGGCTTCATTCAGCTCCGGTTCCCAACGATCAAGGCGAGTTACATGATC
CCCCATGTTGTGCAAAAAAGCGGTTAGCTCCTTCGGTCCTCCGATCGTTGTCAGAAGTAAGTTGGCCGCA
GTGTTATCACTCATGGTTATGGCAGCACTGCATAATTCTCTTACTGTCATGCCATCCGTAAGATGCTTTT
CTGTGACTGGTGAGTACTCAACCAAGTCATTCTGAGAATAGTGTATGCGGCGACCGAGTTGCTCTTGCCC
GGCGTCAATACGGGATAATACCGCGCCACATAGCAGAACTTTAAAAGTGCTCATCATTGGAAAACGTTCT
TCGGGGCGAAAACTCTCAAGGATCTTACCGCTGTTGAGATCCAGTTCGATGTAACCCACTCGTGCACCCA
ACTGATCTTCAGCATCTTTTACTTTCACCAGCGTTTCTGGGTGAGCAAAAACAGGAAGGCAAAATGCCGC
AAAAAAGGGAATAAGGGCGACACGGAAATGTTGAATACTCATACTCTTCCTTTTTCAATATTATTGAAGC
ATTTATCAGGGTTATTGTCTCATGAGCGGATACATATTTGAATGTATTTAGAAAAATAAACAAATAGGGG
TTCCGCGCACATTTCCCCGAAAAGTGCCACCTGACGTCTAAGAAACCATTATTATCATGACATTAACCTA
TAAAAATAGGCGTATCACGAGGCCCTTTCGTCTCGCGCGTTTCGGTGATGACGGTGAAAACCTCTGACAC
ATGCAGCTCCCGGAGACGGTCACAGCTTGTCTGTAAGCGGATGCCGGGAGCAGACAAGCCCGTCAGGGCG
CGTCAGCGGGTGTTGGCGGGTGTCGGGGCTGGCTTAACTATGCGGCATCAGAGCAGATTGTACTGAGAGT
GCACCATATGCGGTGTGAAATACCGCACAGATGCGTAAGGAGAAAATACCGCATCAGGCGCCATTCGCCA
TTCAGGCTGCGCAACTGTTGGGAAGGGCGATCGGTGCGGGCCTCTTCGCTATTACGCCAGCTGGCGAAAG
GGGGATGTGCTGCAAGGCGATTAAGTTGGGTAACGCCAGGGTTTTCCCAGTCACGACGTTGTAAAACGAC
GGCCAGTGCCAAGCTCGCTCTCCCTTATGCGACTCCTGCATTAGGAAGCAGCCCAGTAGTAGGTTGAGGC
CGTTGAGCACCGCCGCCGCAAGGAATGGTGCATGCAAGGAGATGGCGCCCAACAGTCCCCCGGCCACGGG
GCCTGCCACCATACCCACGCCGAAACAAGCGCTCATGAGCCCGAAGTGGCGAGCCCGATCTTCCCCATCG
GTGATGTCGGCGATATAGGCGCCAGCAACCGCACCTGTGGCGCCGGTGATGCCGGCCACGATGCGTCCGG
CGTAGAGGATCGATTAGTCCAATTTGTTAAAGACAGGATATCAGTGGTCCAGGCTCTAGTTTTGACTCAA
CAATATCACCAGCTGAAGCCTATAGAGTACGAGCCATAGATAAAATAAAAGATTTTATTTAGTCTCCAGA
AAAAGGGGGGAA
