>Addgene plasmid #37647 | MXW-PGK-c-let-7-LP4B-IRES-EGFP | addgene partial sequence | sequence record 50499 | mPGK-F 5'-cattctgcacgcttcaaaag-3'
CATCTCCGGGCCTTTCGACCTGCACTCGAGATATATGAGAAGCGCATCAGTTTTTTTTTCTTATTCTAGA
TGAGTAGCCCACCTAGCAGCGGTCGTTTTTTTCTCTTTTCGTAGGAAAATTTTCAGTTACACTTATTTAT
TAGAAACCTAGATTTAGAGACTTTTAGAATAACTTTACTTCCTAGAACACATCTCCCTTTGAATTTATAT
GTCTAATTTAACAACAAGTACTAATCCATTTTTCAGGCAAGCAGGCGATTGGTGGACGGTCTACACTGTG
GATCCGGTGAGGTAGTAGGTTGTATAGTTTCCAATAAAACCAGGCCTGAACTATGCAATTTTCTACCTTA
CCGGAGACAGAACTCTTCGAAGCTGCGTCGTCTTGCTCTCACAACTTTCTTTTCGTTTTCTTCCTCCTCT
TACTTTCACCTCTTTGTTTTTCTTTATTTTGTGCTATCAATTCGGAGTCGCAAGAACTGTATTCGGTGAT
CCCTATTGATATTCTTTTGTACTGTATTCGGAGATATTGTTTCACGAACTGTATTCGGAGAACTGTTGTA
TCGGTAATGTATCTGGAGAGAATAATCTAATCGTATGTACTGTTGAGTAATGGAATTCCGCCCCCCCCCC
CCCC
